>Addgene plasmid #182399 | pRSFDuet-1_VNp15-DARPinOFF7 | addgene full sequence | sequence record 360465 | Addgene NGS Result
GGGGAATTGTGAGCGGATAACAATTCCCCTGTAGAAATAATTTTGTTTAACTTTAATAAGGAGATATACC
ATGGGCAGCAGCCATCACCATCATCACCACAGCCAGGATCCGAATTCGAGCTCGGCGCGCCTGCAGGTCG
ACAAGCTTGCGGCCGCATAATGCTTAAGTCGAACAGAAAGTAATCGTATTGTACACGGCCGCATAATCGA
AATTAATACGACTCACTATAGGGGAATTGTGAGCGGATAACAATTCCCCATCTTAGTATATTAGTTAAGT
ATAAGAAGGAGATATACATATGGATGTATTCAAGAAAGGATTTTCAATAGCCGATGAGGGAGTTGTGGGA
GCTGTTGAGAGATCTGGAGGAAGCGGAATGGGTTCGGACTTAGGCCGCAAGTTACTGGAAGCTGCACGCG
CGGGTCAAGACGACGAGGTACGCATCCTTATGGCCAATGGTGCGGACGTCAACGCCGCCGATAATACCGG
AACAACTCCTTTGCACCTCGCAGCATATTCCGGCCATTTAGAGATTGTAGAGGTACTGCTTAAGCACGGT
GCCGATGTAGATGCGTCGGACGTATTCGGGTACACGCCTCTCCACCTCGCCGCTTATTGGGGCCACTTAG
AAATTGTAGAGGTGCTCTTGAAGAATGGTGCCGACGTGAATGCTATGGATTCAGACGGCATGACACCGCT
CCATCTGGCCGCGAAATGGGGTTATCTGGAGATCGTCGAGGTTCTCTTGAAACATGGCGCCGACGTCAAT
GCACAAGATAAGTTCGGCAAGACTGCCTTCGACATCAGCATCGACAACGGTAATGAGGACCTGGCCGAGA
TCCTTCAAAAGTTGAATGGTACCCATCATCATCATCATCATTAACTCGAGTCTGGTAAAGAAACCGCTGC
TGCGAAATTTGAACGCCAGCACATGGACTCGTCTACTAGCGCAGCTTAATTAACCTAGGCTGCTGCCACC
GCTGAGCAATAACTAGCATAACCCCTTGGGGCCTCTAAACGGGTCTTGAGGGGTTTTTTGCTGAAACCTC
AGGCATTTGAGAAGCACACGGTCACACTGCTTCCGGTAGTCAATAAACCGGTAAACCAGCAATAGACATA
AGCGGCTATTTAACGACCCTGCCCTGAACCGACGACAAGCTGACGACCGGGTCTCCGCAAGTGGCACTTT
TCGGGGAAATGTGCGCGGAACCCCTATTTGTTTATTTTTCTAAATACATTCAAATATGTATCCGCTCATG
AATTAATTCTTAGAAAAACTCATCGAGCATCAAATGAAACTGCAATTTATTCATATCAGGATTATCAATA
CCATATTTTTGAAAAAGCCGTTTCTGTAATGAAGGAGAAAACTCACCGAGGCAGTTCCATAGGATGGCAA
GATCCTGGTATCGGTCTGCGATTCCGACTCGTCCAACATCAATACAACCTATTAATTTCCCCTCGTCAAA
AATAAGGTTATCAAGTGAGAAATCACCATGAGTGACGACTGAATCCGGTGAGAATGGCAAAAGTTTATGC
ATTTCTTTCCAGACTTGTTCAACAGGCCAGCCATTACGCTCGTCATCAAAATCACTCGCATCAACCAAAC
CGTTATTCATTCGTGATTGCGCCTGAGCGAGACGAAATACGCGGTCGCTGTTAAAAGGACAATTACAAAC
AGGAATCGAATGCAACCGGCGCAGGAACACTGCCAGCGCATCAACAATATTTTCACCTGAATCAGGATAT
TCTTCTAATACCTGGAATGCTGTTTTCCCGGGGATCGCAGTGGTGAGTAACCATGCATCATCAGGAGTAC
GGATAAAATGCTTGATGGTCGGAAGAGGCATAAATTCCGTCAGCCAGTTTAGTCTGACCATCTCATCTGT
AACATCATTGGCAACGCTACCTTTGCCATGTTTCAGAAACAACTCTGGCGCATCGGGCTTCCCATACAAT
CGATAGATTGTCGCACCTGATTGCCCGACATTATCGCGAGCCCATTTATACCCATATAAATCAGCATCCA
TGTTGGAATTTAATCGCGGCCTAGAGCAAGACGTTTCCCGTTGAATATGGCTCATACTCTTCCTTTTTCA
ATATTATTGAAGCATTTATCAGGGTTATTGTCTCATGAGCGGATACATATTTGAATGTATTTAGAAAAAT
AAACAAATAGGCATGCAGCGCTCTTCCGCTTCCTCGCTCACTGACTCGCTACGCTCGGTCGTTCGACTGC
GGCGAGCGGTGTCAGCTCACTCAAAAGCGGTAATACGGTTATCCACAGAATCAGGGGATAAAGCCGGAAA
GAACATGTGAGCAAAAAGCAAAGCACCGGAAGAAGCCAACGCCGCAGGCGTTTTTCCATAGGCTCCGCCC
CCCTGACGAGCATCACAAAAATCGACGCTCAAGCCAGAGGTGGCGAAACCCGACAGGACTATAAAGATAC
CAGGCGTTTCCCCCTGGAAGCTCCCTCGTGCGCTCTCCTGTTCCGACCCTGCCGCTTACCGGATACCTGT
CCGCCTTTCTCCCTTCGGGAAGCGTGGCGCTTTCTCATAGCTCACGCTGTTGGTATCTCAGTTCGGTGTA
GGTCGTTCGCTCCAAGCTGGGCTGTGTGCACGAACCCCCCGTTCAGCCCGACCGCTGCGCCTTATCCGGT
AACTATCGTCTTGAGTCCAACCCGGTAAGACACGACTTATCGCCACTGGCAGCAGCCATTGGTAACTGAT
TTAGAGGACTTTGTCTTGAAGTTATGCACCTGTTAAGGCTAAACTGAAAGAACAGATTTTGGTGAGTGCG
GTCCTCCAACCCACTTACCTTGGTTCAAAGAGTTGGTAGCTCAGCGAACCTTGAGAAAACCACCGTTGGT
AGCGGTGGTTTTTCTTTATTTATGAGATGATGAATCAATCGGTCTATCAAGTCAACGAACAGCTATTCCG
TTACTCTAGATTTCAGTGCAATTTATCTCTTCAAATGTAGCACCTGAAGTCAGCCCCATACGATATAAGT
TGTAATTCTCATGTTAGTCATGCCCCGCGCCCACCGGAAGGAGCTGACTGGGTTGAAGGCTCTCAAGGGC
ATCGGTCGAGATCCCGGTGCCTAATGAGTGAGCTAACTTACATTAATTGCGTTGCGCTCACTGCCCGCTT
TCCAGTCGGGAAACCTGTCGTGCCAGCTGCATTAATGAATCGGCCAACGCGCGGGGAGAGGCGGTTTGCG
TATTGGGCGCCAGGGTGGTTTTTCTTTTCACCAGTGAGACGGGCAACAGCTGATTGCCCTTCACCGCCTG
GCCCTGAGAGAGTTGCAGCAAGCGGTCCACGCTGGTTTGCCCCAGCAGGCGAAAATCCTGTTTGATGGTG
GTTAACGGCGGGATATAACATGAGCTGTCTTCGGTATCGTCGTATCCCACTACCGAGATGTCCGCACCAA
CGCGCAGCCCGGACTCGGTAATGGCGCGCATTGCGCCCAGCGCCATCTGATCGTTGGCAACCAGCATCGC
AGTGGGAACGATGCCCTCATTCAGCATTTGCATGGTTTGTTGAAAACCGGACATGGCACTCCAGTCGCCT
TCCCGTTCCGCTATCGGCTGAATTTGATTGCGAGTGAGATATTTATGCCAGCCAGCCAGACGCAGACGCG
CCGAGACAGAACTTAATGGGCCCGCTAACAGCGCGATTTGCTGGTGACCCAATGCGACCAGATGCTCCAC
GCCCAGTCGCGTACCGTCTTCATGGGAGAAAATAATACTGTTGATGGGTGTCTGGTCAGAGACATCAAGA
AATAACGCCGGAACATTAGTGCAGGCAGCTTCCACAGCAATGGCATCCTGGTCATCCAGCGGATAGTTAA
TGATCAGCCCACTGACGCGTTGCGCGAGAAGATTGTGCACCGCCGCTTTACAGGCTTCGACGCCGCTTCG
TTCTACCATCGACACCACCACGCTGGCACCCAGTTGATCGGCGCGAGATTTAATCGCCGCGACAATTTGC
GACGGCGCGTGCAGGGCCAGACTGGAGGTGGCAACGCCAATCAGCAACGACTGTTTGCCCGCCAGTTGTT
GTGCCACGCGGTTGGGAATGTAATTCAGCTCCGCCATCGCCGCTTCCACTTTTTCCCGCGTTTTCGCAGA
AACGTGGCTGGCCTGGTTCACCACGCGGGAAACGGTCTGATAAGAGACACCGGCATACTCTGCGACATCG
TATAACGTTACTGGTTTCACATTCACCACCCTGAATTGACTCTCTTCCGGGCGCTATCATGCCATACCGC
GAAAGGTTTTGCGCCATTCGATGGTGTCCGGGATCTCGACGCTCTCCCTTATGCGACTCCTGCATTAGGA
AATTAATACGACTCACTATA
Features (pLannotate 1.2.2; 20 found; start..end, strand, type, name):
      3..27      +  protein_bind   lac operator: The lac repressor binds to the lac operator to inhibit transcription in E. coli. This inhibition can be relieved by adding lactose or isopropyl-β-D-thiogalactopyranoside (IPTG). lac repressor encoded by lacI
     42..64      +  RBS            RBS: efficient ribosome binding site from bacteriophage T7 gene 10 (Olins and Rangwala, 1989)
    214..232     +  promoter       T7 promoter: promoter for bacteriophage T7 RNA polymerase
    233..257     +  protein_bind   lac operator: The lac repressor binds to the lac operator to inhibit transcription in E. coli. This inhibition can be relieved by adding lactose or isopropyl-β-D-thiogalactopyranoside (IPTG). lac repressor encoded by lacI
    300..365     +  CDS            Sncg (fragment): SYUG_MOUSE - Also known as Persyn. Experimental evidence at protein level: Swiss-Prot protein existence level 1. Plays a role in neurofilament network integrity. May be involved in modulating axonal architecture during development and in the adult. In vitro, increases the susceptibility of neurofilament-H to calcium-dependent proteases. May also function in modulating the keratin network in skin. Activates the MAPK and Elk-1 signal transduction pathway (By similarity). From Mus musculus (Mouse).
    387..848     +  CDS            Gabpb1 (fragment): GABP1_MOUSE - Also known as Gabpb, Gabpb2. Experimental evidence at protein level: Swiss-Prot protein existence level 1. Transcription factor capable of interacting with purine rich repeats (GA repeats) (PubMed:25200183). Acts as a a master regulator of nuclear-encoded mitochondrial genes (PubMed:25200183). From Mus musculus (Mouse).
    864..881     +  CDS            capTEV™ (fragment): composite tag for in vivo biotinylation, TEV protease cleavage, and 6xHis tagging
    897..938     +  CDS            S-Tag (fragment): affinity and epitope tag derived from pancreatic ribonuclease A
    968..985     +  CDS            SET1 (fragment): solubility-enhancement tag derived from T7 phage gene 10B
    993..1040    +  terminator     T7 terminator: transcription terminator for bacteriophage T7 RNA polymerase
   1204..1261    +  promoter       AmpR promoter (fragment): bla
   1270..2085    -  CDS            KanR: aminoglycoside phosphotransferase; aph(3')-Ia; confers resistance to kanamycin in bacteria or G418 (Geneticin®) in eukaryotes
   2086..2177    -  promoter       AmpR promoter: bla
   2193..2942    -  rep_origin     RSF ori: Plasmids containing the RSF 1030 origin of replication can be propagated in E. coli cells that contain additional plasmids with compatible origins.
   3025..3089    -  CDS            TcR (fragment): tetracycline efflux protein; tet; confers resistance to tetracycline
   3104..3125    -  protein_bind   CAP binding site: CAP binding activates transcription in the presence of cAMP. E. coli catabolite activator protein
   3138..4220    -  CDS            lacI: lac repressor; lacI; The lac repressor binds to the lac operator to inhibit transcription in E. coli. This inhibition can be relieved by adding lactose or isopropyl-β-D-thiogalactopyranoside (IPTG).
   4221..4298    -  promoter       lacI promoter: lacI
   4306..4341    -  CDS            TcR (fragment): tetracycline efflux protein; tet; confers resistance to tetracycline
   4344..2       +  promoter       T7 promoter (across the origin): promoter for bacteriophage T7 RNA polymerase
