[The description below was written by a language model from this plasmid's Addgene catalogue record and pLannotate feature annotations shown in this document.]
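Description:
pRSFDuet-1_VNp15-DARPinOFF7 is a bacterial expression plasmid built on the Novagen pRSFDuet-1 backbone, a dual T7-cassette vector for E. coli. It replicates from the RSF1030 origin, which is compatible with other common origins and so allows co-maintenance with additional plasmids, and it is recorded as high copy. Selection is by kanamycin through an aminoglycoside phosphotransferase gene. The backbone also carries lacI with its own promoter, supplying the repressor that binds the lac operators placed directly downstream of each T7 promoter. Transcription therefore depends on a host providing T7 RNA polymerase and is induced with IPTG.

Both T7 promoter/lac operator units are present in the 4,360 nt sequence. The first is followed by a T7 gene 10 ribosome binding site with no annotated coding region, so the insert appears to sit behind the second unit. There, the automated annotation picks up a short synuclein-like fragment followed by a longer fragment matched to an ankyrin-repeat protein. These hits most plausibly correspond to the N-terminal Vesicle Nucleating peptide 15 and the DARPin OFF7 designed ankyrin repeat domain rather than to the mouse genes named. Downstream come a short hit to a His-containing tag, the vector's S-Tag sequence and the T7 terminator; whether these tags are translated in frame is not stated. The small TcR, SET1 and AmpR promoter fragments look like incidental backbone matches. The catalogue's species and UniProt entry (Agrobacterium radiobacter) fit poorly with a synthetic DARPin and should be treated cautiously.

The stated purpose is bacterial expression of the VNp15-DARPinOFF7 fusion, and the associated publication concerns high-yield production of recombinant proteins packaged into vesicles by E. coli.
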