Addgene plasmid #182399: pRSFDuet-1_VNp15-DARPinOFF7
Purpose: Bacterial expression of Vesicle Nucleating peptide15-DARPinOFF7 fusion
Depositing lab: Dan Mulvihill. Depositing organization: London and South East University Group (LASE). Publication: High-yield vesicle-packaged recombinant protein production from E. coli. Eastwood TA, Baker K, Streather BR, Allen N, Wang L, Botchway SW, Brown IR, Hiscock JR, Lennon C, Mulvihill DP. Cell Rep Methods. 2023 Feb 2;3(2):100396. doi: 10.1016/j.crmeth.2023.100396. eCollection 2023 Feb 27. PubMed 36936078.
Backbone
  Vector backbone: pRSFDUET-1
  Backbone manufacturer: Novagen
  Vector type: Bacterial Expression
Growth in bacteria
  Bacterial resistance: Kanamycin, 50 μg/mL
  Growth temperature: 37°C
  Growth strain: DH5alpha
  Copy number: High Copy
Gene/Insert
  Gene/Insert name: VNp15-DARPinOFF7
  Species: Agrobacterium radiobacter
  GenBank ID: UniProtKB: B9JMD9
  Promoter: T7
  Tag / fusion protein: Vesicle Nucleating peptide 15 (VNp15) (N terminal on insert)
  Cloning method: Restriction Enzyme; 5′ cloning site Unknown (unknown if destroyed); 3′ cloning site Unknown (unknown if destroyed)
Resource information
  A portion of this plasmid was derived from a plasmid made by: Synthetic
Terms and licenses: Academic/Nonprofit Terms; Industry Terms: Not Available to Industry
How to cite: pRSFDuet-1_VNp15-DARPinOFF7 was a gift from Dan Mulvihill (Addgene plasmid # 182399 ; http://n2t.net/addgene:182399 ; RRID:Addgene_182399)
